Addgene plasmid #51613: iRFP-FRB-Rab7
Purpose: Recruiter to Rab7-positive endosomes
Depositing lab: Tamas Balla. Depositing organization: National Institute of Child Health and Human Development (NICHD). Publication: A novel probe for phosphatidylinositol 4-phosphate reveals multiple pools beyond the Golgi. Hammond GR, Machner MP, Balla T. J Cell Biol. 2014 Apr 7. 10.1083/jcb.201312072 PubMed 24711504.
Backbone
  Vector backbone: pEGFP-C1
  Backbone manufacturer: Clontech
  Backbone size w/o insert (bp): 4902
  Modifications to backbone: iRFP replaces EGFP
  Vector type: Mammalian Expression
  Selectable markers: Neomycin (select with G418)
Growth in bacteria
  Bacterial resistance: Kanamycin, 50 μg/mL
  Growth temperature: 37°C
  Growth strain: DH5alpha
  Copy number: High Copy
Gene/Insert 1
  Gene/Insert name: FRB (alt name: FKBP12-rapamycin binding domain)
  Species: H. sapiens (human)
  Insert size (bp): 279
  Promoter: CMV
  Tag / fusion protein: iRFP (N terminal on insert)
  Cloning method: Restriction Enzyme; 5′ cloning site AccIII (not destroyed); 3′ cloning site HindIII (not destroyed)
  Sequencing primers: 5′ CMV-F; 3′ SV40-R
Gene/Insert 2
  Gene/Insert name: Rab7
  Species: Canis familiaris
  Insert size (bp): 621
  Promoter: CMV
  Cloning method: Restriction Enzyme; 5′ cloning site HindIII (not destroyed); 3′ cloning site KpnI (not destroyed)
  Sequencing primers: 5′ CMV-F; 3′ SV40-R
Resource information
  A portion of this plasmid was derived from a plasmid made by: iRFP was from Vladislav Verkhusha via Addgene
Terms and licenses: Academic/Nonprofit Terms; Industry Terms: Not Available to Industry
How to cite: iRFP-FRB-Rab7 was a gift from Tamas Balla (Addgene plasmid # 51613 ; http://n2t.net/addgene:51613 ; RRID:Addgene_51613)
