[The description below was written by a language model from this plasmid's Addgene catalogue record and pLannotate feature annotations shown in this document.]
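Description:
iRFP-FRB-Rab7 is a mammalian expression plasmid of about 5.9 kb built on the Clontech pEGFP-C1 backbone, in which the EGFP coding sequence has been replaced by the near-infrared fluorescent protein iRFP713, a bacteriophytochrome-derived reporter that needs biliverdin as a cofactor. It replicates in E. coli at high copy from a ColE1/pUC-type origin and also carries an f1 phage origin. A single NeoR/KanR (Tn5 aminoglycoside phosphotransferase) gene is placed behind tandem bacterial (bla) and SV40 early promoters and terminated by the HSV TK polyadenylation signal. It therefore provides kanamycin selection in bacteria and G418 selection in mammalian cells. The short large T antigen, ble and bGH poly(A) fragments in the annotation look like backbone remnants or partial matches rather than functional parts.

The payload is one open reading frame driven by the CMV immediate early enhancer and promoter and followed by the SV40 polyadenylation signal. Reading from the N terminus, it encodes iRFP713, then the 279 bp human FRB domain (the FKBP12-rapamycin binding domain of FRAP/mTOR), then the 621 bp canine Rab7 (RAB7A) coding sequence. The segments are joined through retained multiple cloning site sequence. Rab7 is a small GTPase of the endo-lysosomal pathway, so it anchors the fusion on Rab7-positive late endosomes, and iRFP marks that compartment in a far-red channel.

The record describes the construct as a recruiter to Rab7-positive endosomes. FRB heterodimerises with FKBP12 in the presence of rapamycin, so a co-expressed FKBP-tagged protein can be drawn acutely onto these membranes. The associated publication concerns mapping cellular pools of phosphatidylinositol 4-phosphate, but the record does not name the FKBP partner used with this plasmid.
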