Features (pLannotate 1.2.2; 17 found; start..end, strand, type, name):
     61..364     +  enhancer       CMV enhancer: human cytomegalovirus immediate early enhancer
    365..568     +  promoter       CMV promoter: human cytomegalovirus (CMV) immediate early promoter
    613..1560    +  CDS            iRFP713: iRFP713 is a basic (constitutively fluorescent) near ir fluorescent protein published in 2011, derived from Rhodopseudomonas palustris. It has low acid sensitivity. It requires the cofactor biliverdin for fluorescence.
   1561..1581    +  misc_feature   MCS (fragment): multiple cloning site
   1609..1887    +  CDS            FRB: FKBP-rapamycin binding domain of human FRAP
   1921..2541    +  CDS            RAB7A: RAB7A_CANLF - Also known as RAB7. Experimental evidence at protein level: Swiss-Prot protein existence level 1. Small GTPase which cycles between active GTP-bound and inactive GDP-bound states. In its active state, binds to a variety of effector proteins playing a key role in the regulation of endo- lysosomal trafficking. Governs early-to-late endosomal maturation, microtubule minus-end as well as plus-end directed endosomal migration and positioning, and endosome-lysosome transport through different protein-protein interaction cascades (By similarity). Plays a central role, not only in endoso
   2545..2570    +  misc_feature   MCS (fragment): multiple cloning site
   2582..2666    +  CDS            large T antigen (fragment): large T antigen from SV40 (simian virus 40)
   2689..2810    +  polyA_signal   SV40 poly(A) signal: SV40 polyadenylation signal
   2844..3272    -  rep_origin     f1 ori (sequence partly withheld): f1 bacteriophage origin of replication; arrow indicates direction of (+) strand synthesis
   3299..3403    +  promoter       AmpR promoter: bla
   3405..3762    +  promoter       SV40 promoter: SV40 enhancer and early promoter
   3797..4591    +  CDS            NeoR/KanR: aminoglycoside phosphotransferase from Tn5; aph(3')-II (or nptII); confers resistance to neomycin, kanamycin, and G418 (Geneticin®)
   4612..4764    +  CDS            ble (fragment): BLE_KLEPN - Experimental evidence at protein level: Swiss-Prot protein existence level 1. Binding protein with a strong affinity to the bleomycin family of antibiotics. Binds to CL990; an antimitotic-antibiotic compound. From Klebsiella pneumoniae.
   4823..4870    +  polyA_signal   HSV TK poly(A) signal: herpes simplex virus thymidine kinase polyadenylation signal (Cole and Stacy, 1985)
   4961..4977    -  polyA_signal   bGH poly(A) signal (fragment): bovine growth hormone polyadenylation signal
   5199..5787    +  rep_origin     ori: high-copy-number ColE1/pMB1/pBR322/pUC origin of replication
>Addgene plasmid #51613 | iRFP-FRB-Rab7 | depositor full sequence | sequence record 79078 | iRFP-FRB-Rab7 sequence 5901 bps
TAGTTATTAATAGTAATCAATTACGGGGTCATTAGTTCATAGCCCATATATGGAGTTCCGCGTTACATAA
CTTACGGTAAATGGCCCGCCTGGCTGACCGCCCAACGACCCCCGCCCATTGACGTCAATAATGACGTATG
TTCCCATAGTAACGCCAATAGGGACTTTCCATTGACGTCAATGGGTGGAGTATTTACGGTAAACTGCCCA
CTTGGCAGTACATCAAGTGTATCATATGCCAAGTACGCCCCCTATTGACGTCAATGACGGTAAATGGCCC
GCCTGGCATTATGCCCAGTACATGACCTTATGGGACTTTCCTACTTGGCAGTACATCTACGTATTAGTCA
TCGCTATTACCATGGTGATGCGGTTTTGGCAGTACATCAATGGGCGTGGATAGCGGTTTGACTCACGGGG
ATTTCCAAGTCTCCACCCCATTGACGTCAATGGGAGTTTGTTTTGGCACCAAAATCAACGGGACTTTCCA
AAATGTCGTAACAACTCCGCCCCATTGACGCAAATGGGCGGTAGGCGTGTACGGTGGGAGGTCTATATAA
GCAGAGCTGGTTTAGTGAACCGTCAGATCCGCTAGCGCTACCGGTCGCCACCATGGCGGAAGGATCCGTC
GCCAGGCAGCCTGACCTCTTGACCTGCGACGATGAGCCGATCCATATCCCCGGTGCCATCCAACCGCATG
GACTGCTGCTCGCCCTCGCCGCCGACATGACGATCGTTGCCGGCAGCGACAACCTTCCCGAACTCACCGG
ACTGGCGATCGGCGCCCTGATCGGCCGCTCTGCGGCCGATGTCTTCGACTCGGAGACGCACAACCGTCTG
ACGATCGCCTTGGCCGAGCCCGGGGCGGCCGTCGGAGCACCGATCACTGTCGGCTTCACGATGCGAAAGG
ACGCAGGCTTCATCGGCTCCTGGCATCGCCATGATCAGCTCATCTTCCTCGAGCTCGAGCCTCCCCAGCG
GGACGTCGCCGAGCCGCAGGCGTTCTTCCGCCGCACCAACAGCGCCATCCGCCGCCTGCAGGCCGCCGAA
ACCTTGGAAAGCGCCTGCGCCGCCGCGGCGCAAGAGGTGCGGAAGATTACCGGCTTCGATCGGGTGATGA
TCTATCGCTTCGCCTCCGACTTCAGCGGCGAAGTGATCGCAGAGGATCGGTGCGCCGAGGTCGAGTCAAA
ACTAGGCCTGCACTATCCTGCCTCAACCGTGCCGGCGCAGGCCCGTCGGCTCTATACCATCAACCCGGTA
CGGATCATTCCCGATATCAATTATCGGCCGGTGCCGGTCACCCCAGACCTCAATCCGGTCACCGGGCGGC
CGATTGATCTTAGCTTCGCCATCCTGCGCAGCGTCTCGCCCGTCCATCTGGAATTCATGCGCAACATAGG
CATGCACGGCACGATGTCGATCTCGATTTTGCGCGGCGAGCGACTGTGGGGATTGATCGTTTGCCATCAC
CGAACGCCGTACTACGTCGATCTCGATGGCCGCCAAGCCTGCGAGCTAGTCGCCCAGGTTCTGGCCTGGC
AGATCGGCGTGATGGAAGAGTCCGGACTCAGATCTCGAGCTGGAGGTGCTGGTGCTATCCTATCTAGAAT
CCTCTGGCATGAGATGTGGCATGAAGGCCTGGAAGAGGCATCTCGTTTGTACTTTGGGGAAAGGAACGTG
AAAGGCATGTTTGAGGTGCTGGAGCCCTTGCATGCTATGATGGAACGGGGCCCCCAGACTCTGAAGGAAA
CATCCTTTAATCAGGCCTATGGTCGAGATTTAATGGAGGCCCAAGAGTGGTGCAGGAAGTACATGAAATC
AGGGAATGTCAAGGACCTCACCCAAGCCTGGGACCTCTATTATCATGTGTTCCGACGAATCTCAAAGGGT
GGTAGTGCTGGTGGTAGTGCTCAAGCTTCGATGACCTCTAGGAAGAAAGTGTTGCTGAAGGTTATCATCC
TGGGAGATTCTGGAGTTGGTAAGACATCACTCATGAACCAGTATGTGAACAAGAAATTCAGTAATCAGTA
CAAAGCTACAATAGGAGCAGACTTTCTGACAAAGGAGGTGATGGTGGATGACAGACTAGTTACAATGCAG
ATCTGGGACACAGCAGGCCAGGAACGGTTCCAGTCCCTTGGTGTGGCCTTCTACAGAGGTGCAGACTGCT
GCGTTCTGGTATTTGACGTTACTGCCCCCAACACATTCAAAACCCTCGATAGCTGGAGAGATGAGTTTCT
CATCCAGGCCAGTCCCCGGGATCCTGAAAACTTCCCTTTCGTTGTGTTGGGAAACAAGATTGACCTCGAA
AACAGACAAGTGGCCACAAAGCGGGCACAGGCCTGGTGCTACAGCAAAAACAACATTCCCTACTTCGAGA
CCAGTGCCAAGGAGGCCATCAATGTGGAGCAGGCGTTCCAGACGATTGCAAGGAATGCACTTAAACAGGA
AACAGAGGTGGAGCTGTACAATGAATTCCCTGAACCCATCAAACTGGACAAGAACGACCGGGCCAAGACC
TCAGCGGAAAGCTGCAGTTGCTGAGGTACCGCGGGCCCGGGATCCACCGGATCTAGATAACTGATCATAA
TCAGCCATACCACATTTGTAGAGGTTTTACTTGCTTTAAAAAACCTCCCACACCTCCCCCTGAACCTGAA
ACATAAAATGAATGCAATTGTTGTTGTTAACTTGTTTATTGCAGCTTATAATGGTTACAAATAAAGCAAT
AGCATCACAAATTTCACAAATAAAGCATTTTTTTCACTGCATTCTAGTTGTGGTTTGTCCAAACTCATCA
ATGTATCTTAACGCGTAAATTGTAAGCGTTAATATTTTGTTAAAATTCGCGTTAAATTTTTGTTAAATCA
GCTCATTTTTTAACCAATAGGCCGAAATCGGCAAAATCCCTTATAAATCAAAAGAATAGACCGAGATAGG
GT
[37 nt withheld, positions 2943-2979]
AAAGAACGTGGACTCCAACGTCAAAGG
[49 nt withheld, positions 3007-3055]
T
[91 nt withheld, positions 3057-3147]
G
[124 nt withheld, positions 3149-3272]
CAGGTGGCACTTTTCGGGGAAATGTGCGCGGAACCCCTATTTGTTTATTTTTCTAAATACATTCAAATAT
GTATCCGCTCATGAGACAATAACCCTGATAAATGCTTCAATAATATTGAAAAAGGAAGAGTCCTGAGGCG
GAAAGAACCAGCTGTGGAATGTGTGTCAGTTAGGGTGTGGAAAGTCCCCAGGCTCCCCAGCAGGCAGAAG
TATGCAAAGCATGCATCTCAATTAGTCAGCAACCAGGTGTGGAAAGTCCCCAGGCTCCCCAGCAGGCAGA
AGTATGCAAAGCATGCATCTCAATTAGTCAGCAACCATAGTCCCGCCCCTAACTCCGCCCATCCCGCCCC
TAACTCCGCCCAGTTCCGCCCATTCTCCGCCCCATGGCTGACTAATTTTTTTTATTTATGCAGAGGCCGA
GGCCGCCTCGGCCTCTGAGCTATTCCAGAAGTAGTGAGGAGGCTTTTTTGGAGGCCTAGGCTTTTGCAAA
GATCGATCAAGAGACAGGATGAGGATCGTTTCGCATGATTGAACAAGATGGATTGCACGCAGGTTCTCCG
GCCGCTTGGGTGGAGAGGCTATTCGGCTATGACTGGGCACAACAGACAATCGGCTGCTCTGATGCCGCCG
TGTTCCGGCTGTCAGCGCAGGGGCGCCCGGTTCTTTTTGTCAAGACCGACCTGTCCGGTGCCCTGAATGA
ACTGCAAGACGAGGCAGCGCGGCTATCGTGGCTGGCCACGACGGGCGTTCCTTGCGCAGCTGTGCTCGAC
GTTGTCACTGAAGCGGGAAGGGACTGGCTGCTATTGGGCGAAGTGCCGGGGCAGGATCTCCTGTCATCTC
ACCTTGCTCCTGCCGAGAAAGTATCCATCATGGCTGATGCAATGCGGCGGCTGCATACGCTTGATCCGGC
TACCTGCCCATTCGACCACCAAGCGAAACATCGCATCGAGCGAGCACGTACTCGGATGGAAGCCGGTCTT
GTCGATCAGGATGATCTGGACGAAGAGCATCAGGGGCTCGCGCCAGCCGAACTGTTCGCCAGGCTCAAGG
CGAGCATGCCCGACGGCGAGGATCTCGTCGTGACCCATGGCGATGCCTGCTTGCCGAATATCATGGTGGA
AAATGGCCGCTTTTCTGGATTCATCGACTGTGGCCGGCTGGGTGTGGCGGACCGCTATCAGGACATAGCG
TTGGCTACCCGTGATATTGCTGAAGAGCTTGGCGGCGAATGGGCTGACCGCTTCCTCGTGCTTTACGGTA
TCGCCGCTCCCGATTCGCAGCGCATCGCCTTCTATCGCCTTCTTGACGAGTTCTTCTGAGCGGGACTCTG
GGGTTCGAAATGACCGACCAAGCGACGCCCAACCTGCCATCACGAGATTTCGATTCCACCGCCGCCTTCT
ATGAAAGGTTGGGCTTCGGAATCGTTTTCCGGGACGCCGGCTGGATGATCCTCCAGCGCGGGGATCTCAT
GCTGGAGTTCTTCGCCCACCCTAGGGGGAGGCTAACTGAAACACGGAAGGAGACAATACCGGAAGGAACC
CGCGCTATGACGGCAATAAAAAGACAGAATAAAACGCACGGTGTTGGGTCGTTTGTTCATAAACGCGGGG
TTCGGTCCCAGGGCTGGCACTCTGTCGATACCCCACCGAGACCCCATTGGGGCCAATACGCCCGCGTTTC
TTCCTTTTCCCCACCCCACCCCCCAAGTTCGGGTGAAGGCCCAGGGCTCGCAGCCAACGTCGGGGCGGCA
GGCCCTGCCATAGCCTCAGGTTACTCATATATACTTTAGATTGATTTAAAACTTCATTTTTAATTTAAAA
GGATCTAGGTGAAGATCCTTTTTGATAATCTCATGACCAAAATCCCTTAACGTGAGTTTTCGTTCCACTG
AGCGTCAGACCCCGTAGAAAAGATCAAAGGATCTTCTTGAGATCCTTTTTTTCTGCGCGTAATCTGCTGC
TTGCAAACAAAAAAACCACCGCTACCAGCGGTGGTTTGTTTGCCGGATCAAGAGCTACCAACTCTTTTTC
CGAAGGTAACTGGCTTCAGCAGAGCGCAGATACCAAATACTGTCCTTCTAGTGTAGCCGTAGTTAGGCCA
CCACTTCAAGAACTCTGTAGCACCGCCTACATACCTCGCTCTGCTAATCCTGTTACCAGTGGCTGCTGCC
AGTGGCGATAAGTCGTGTCTTACCGGGTTGGACTCAAGACGATAGTTACCGGATAAGGCGCAGCGGTCGG
GCTGAACGGGGGGTTCGTGCACACAGCCCAGCTTGGAGCGAACGACCTACACCGAACTGAGATACCTACA
GCGTGAGCTATGAGAAAGCGCCACGCTTCCCGAAGGGAGAAAGGCGGACAGGTATCCGGTAAGCGGCAGG
GTCGGAACAGGAGAGCGCACGAGGGAGCTTCCAGGGGGAAACGCCTGGTATCTTTATAGTCCTGTCGGGT
TTCGCCACCTCTGACTTGAGCGTCGATTTTTGTGATGCTCGTCAGGGGGGCGGAGCCTATGGAAAAACGC
CAGCAACGCGGCCTTTTTACGGTTCCTGGCCTTTTGCTGGCCTTTTGCTCACATGTTCTTTCCTGCGTTA
TCCCCTGATTCTGTGGATAACCGTATTACCGCCATGCAT
