>Addgene plasmid #51613 | iRFP-FRB-Rab7 | addgene partial sequence | sequence record 81896 | CMV-F 5'-CGCAAATGGGCGGTAGGCGTG-3'
ACCGTCAGATCCGCTAGCGCTACCGGTCGCCACCATGGCGGAAGGATCCGTCGCCAGGCAGCCTGACCTC
TTGACCTGCGACGATGAGCCGATCCATATCCCCGGTGCCATCCAACCGCATGGACTGCTGCTCGCCCTCG
CCGCCGACATGACGATCGTTGCCGGCAGCGACAACCTTCCCGAACTCACCGGACTGGCGATCGGCGCCCT
GATCGGCCGCTCTGCGGCCGATGTCTTCGACTCGGAGACGCACAACCGTCTGACGATCGCCTTGGCCGAG
CCCGGGGCGGCCGTCGGAGCACCGATCACTGTCGGCTTCACGATGCGAAAGGACGCAGGCTTCATCGGCT
CCTGGCATCGCCATGATCAGCTCATCTTCCTCGAGCTCGAGCCTCCCCAGCGGGACGTCGCCGAGCCGCA
GGCGTTCTTCCGCCGCACCAACAGCGCCATCCGCCGCCTGCAGGCCGCCGAAACCTTGGAAAGCGCCTGC
GCCGCCGCGGCGCAAGAGGTGCGGAAGATTACCGGCTTCGATCGGGTGATGATCTATCGCTTCGCCTCCG
ACTTCAGCGGCGAAGTGATCGCAGAGGATCGGTGCGCCGAGGTCGAGTCAAAACTAGGCCTGCACTATCC
TGCCTCAACCGTGCCGGCGCAGGCCCGTCGGCTCTATACCATCAACCCGGTACGGATCATTCCCGATATC
AATTATCGGCCGGTGCCGGTCACCCCAGACCTCAATCCGGTCACCGGGCGGCCGATTGATCTTAGCTTCG
CCATCCTGCGCAGCGTCTCGCCCGTCCATCTGGAATTCATGCGCAACATAGGCATGCACGGCACGATGTC
GATCTCGATTT
