>Addgene plasmid #51613 | iRFP-FRB-Rab7 | addgene partial sequence | sequence record 81906 | iRFP-F 5'-GCCGATTGATCTTAGCTTCG-3'
TTCATGCGCAACATAGGCATGCACGGCACGATGTCGATCTCGATTTTGCGCGGCGAGCGACTGTGGGGAT
TGATCGTTTGCCATCACCGAACGCCGTACTACGTCGATCTCGATGGCCGCCAAGCCTGCGAGCTAGTCGC
CCAGGTTCTGGCCTGGCAGATCGGCGTGATGGAAGAGTCCGGACTCAGATCTCGAGCTGGAGGTGCTGGT
GCTATCCTATCTAGAATCCTCTGGCATGAGATGTGGCATGAAGGCCTGGAAGAGGCATCTCGTTTGTACT
TTGGGGAAAGGAACGTGAAAGGCATGTTTGAGGTGCTGGAGCCCTTGCATGCTATGATGGAACGGGGCCC
CCAGACTCTGAAGGAAACATCCTTTAATCAGGCCTATGGTCGAGATTTAATGGAGGCCCAAGAGTGGTGC
AGGAAGTACATGAAATCAGGGAATGTCAAGGACCTCACCCAAGCCTGGGACCTCTATTATCATGTGTTCC
GACGAATCTCAAAGGGTGGTAGTGCTGGTGGTAGTGCTCAAGCTTCGATGACCTCTAGGAAGAAAGTGTT
GCTGAAGGTTATCATCCTGGGAGATTCTGGAGTTGGTAAGACATCACTCATGAACCAGTATGTGAACAAG
AAATTCAGTAATCAGTACAAAGCTACAATAGGAGCAGACTTTCTGACAAAGGAGGTGATGGTGGATGACA
GACTAGTTACAATGCAGATCTGGGACACAGCAGGCCAGGAACGGTTCCAGTCCCTTGGTGTGGCCTTCTA
CAGAGGTGCAGACTGCTGCGTTCTGGTATTTGACGTTACTGCC
