>Addgene plasmid #51613 | iRFP-FRB-Rab7 | addgene partial sequence | sequence record 81908 | SV40pA-R 5'-GAAATTTGTGATGCTATTGC-3'
TAACAACAACAATTGCATTCATTTTATGTTTCAGGTTCAGGGGGAGGTGTGGGAGGTTTTTTAAAGCAAG
TAAAACCTCTACAAATGTGGTATGGCTGATTATGATCAGTTATCTAGATCCGGTGGATCCCGGGCCCGCG
GTACCTCAGCAACTGCAGCTTTCCGCTGAGGTCTTGGCCCGGTCGTTCTTGTCCAGTTTGATGGGTTCAG
GGAATTCATTGTACAGCTCCACCTCTGTTTCCTGTTTAAGTGCATTCCTTGCAATCGTCTGGAACGCCTG
CTCCACATTGATGGCCTCCTTGGCACTGGTCTCGAAGTAGGGAATGTTGTTTTTGCTGTAGCACCAGGCC
TGTGCCCGCTTTGTGGCCACTTGTCTGTTTTCGAGGTCAATCTTGTTTCCTAGGACAACGAAAGGGAAGT
TTTCAGGATCCCGGGGACTGGCCTGGATGAGAAACTCATCTCTCCAGCTATCGAGGGTTTTGAATGTGTT
GGGGGCAGTAACGTCAAATACCAGAACGCAGCAGTCTGCACCTCTGTAGAAGGCCACACCAAGGGACTGG
AACCGTTCCTGGCCTGCTGTGTCCCAGATCTGCATTGTAACTAGTCTGTCATCCACCATCACCTCCTTTG
TCAGAAAGTCTGCTCCTATTGTAGCTTTGTACTGATTACTGAATTTCTTGTTCACATACTGGTTCATGAG
TGATGTCTTACCAACTCCAGAATCTCCCAGGATGATAACCTTCAGCAACACTTTCTTCCTAGAGGTCATC
GAAGCTTGAGCACTACCACCAGCACTACCACCCTTTGAGATTCGTCGGAACACATGATAATAGAGGTCCC
AGGCTTGGGTGA
